>Addgene plasmid #147416 | pAc5.1B-EGFP-DmNot1_1-226_R | depositor full sequence | sequence record 289863 | Full Sequence
CTTCAAGGAATTAATTCTATATTCTAAAAACACAAATGATACTTCTAAAAAAAATCATGAATGGCATCAA
CTCTGAATCAAATCTTTGCAGATGCACCTACTTCTCATTTCCACTGTCACATCATTTTTCCAGATCTCGC
TGCCTGTTATGTGGCCCACAAACCAAGACACGTTTTATGGCCATTAAAGCTGGCTGATCGTCGCCAAACA
CCAAATACATATCAATATGTACATTCGAGAAAGAAGCGATCAAAGAAGCGTCTTCGGGCGAGTAGGAGAA
TGCGGAGGAGAAGGAGAACGAGCTGATCTAGTATCTCTCCACAATCCAATGCCAACTGACCAACTGGCCA
TATTCGGAGCAATTTGAAGCCAATTTCCATCGCCTGGCGATCGCTCCATTCTTGGCTATATGTTTTTCAC
CGTTCCCGGGGCCATTTTCAAAGACTCGTCGGTAAGATAAGATTGTGTCACTCGCTGTCTCTCTTCATTT
GTCGAAGAATGCTGAGGAATTTCGCGATGACGTCGGCGAGTATTTTGAAGAATGAGAATAATTTGTATTT
ATACGAAAATCAGTTAGTGGAATTTTCTACAAAAACATGTTATCTATAGATAATTTTGTTGCAAAATATG
TTGACTATGACAAAGATTGTATGTATATACCTTTAATGTATTCTCATTTTCTTATGTATTTATAATGGCA
ATGATGATACTGATGATATTTTAAGATGATGCCAGACCACAGGCTGATTTCTGCGTCTTTTGCCGAACGC
AGTGCATGTGCGGTTGTTGTTTTTTGGAATAGTTTCAATTTTCGGACTGTCCGCTTTGATTTCAGTTTCT
TGGCTTATTCAAAAAGCAAAGTAAAGCCAAAAAAGCGAGATGGCAATACCAAATGCGGCAAAACGGTAGT
GGAAGGAAAGGGGTGCGGGGCAGCGGAAGGAAGGGTGGGGCGGGGCGTGGCGGGGTCTGTGGCTGGGCGC
GACGTCACCGACGTTGGAGCCACTCCTTTGACCATGTGTGCGTGTGTGTATTATTCGTGTCTCGCCACTC
GCCGGTTGTTTTTTTCTTTTTATCTCGCTCTCTCTAGCGCCATCTCGTACGCATGCTCAACGCACCGCAT
GTTGCCGTGTCCTTTATGCGTCATTTTGGCTCGAAATAGGCAATTATTTAAACAAAGATTAGTCAACGAA
AACGCTAAAATAAATAAGTCTACAATATGGTTACTTATTGCCATGTGTGTGCAGCCAACGATAGCAACAA
AAGCAACAACACAGTGGCTTTCCCTCTTTCACTTTTTGTTTGCAAGCGCGTGCGAGCAAGACGGCACGAC
CGGCAAACGCAATTACGCTGACAAAGAGCAGACGAAGTTTTGGCCGAAAAACATCAAGGCGCCTGATACG
AATGCATTTGCAATAACAATTGCGATATTTAATATTGTTTATGAAGCTGTTTGACTTCAAAACACACAAA
AAAAAAAATAAAACAAATTATTTGAAAGAGAATTAGGAATCGGACAGCTTATCGTTACGGGCTAACAGCA
CACCGAGACGAAATAGCTTACCTGACGTCACAGCCTCTGGAAGAACTGCCGCCAAGCAGAGAGAGAGAGA
AAAAGAGGGAGAGCAGCTTAGACCGCATGTGCTTGTGTGTGAGGCGTCTCTCTCTTCGTCTCCTGTTTGC
GCAAACGCATAGACTGCACTGAGAAAATCGATTACCTATTTTTTATGAATGAATATTTGCACTATTACTA
TTCAAAACTATTAAGATAGCAATCACATTCAATAGCCAAATACTATACCACCTGAGCGATGCAACGAAAT
GATCAATTTGAGCAAAAATGCTGCATATTTAGGACGGCATCATTATAGAAATGCTTCTTGCTGTGTACTT
TTCTCTCGTCTGGCAGCTGTTTCGCCGTTATTGTTAAAACCGGCTTAAGTTAGGTGTGTTTTCTACGACT
AGTGATGCCCCTACTAGAAGATGTGTGTTGCACAAATGTCCCTGAATAACCAATTTGAAGTGCAGATAGC
AGTAAACGTAAGCTAATATGAATATTATTTAACTGTAATGTTTTAATATCGCTGGACATTACTAATAAAC
CCACTATAAACACATGTACATATGTATGTTTTGGCATACAATGAGTAGTTGGGGAAAAAATGTGTAAAAG
CACCGTGACCATCACAGCATAAAGATAACCAGCTGAAGTATCGAATATGAGTAACCCCCAAATTGAATCA
CATGCCGCAACTGATAGGACCCATGGAAGTACACTCTTCATGGCGATATACAAGACACACACAAGCACGA
ACACCCAGTTGCGGAGGAAATTCTCCGTAAATGAAAACCCAATCGGCGAACAATTCATACCCATATATGG
TAAAAGTTTTGAACGCGACTTGAGAGCGGAGAGCATTGCGGCTGATAAGGTTTTAGCGCTAAGCGGGCTT
TATAAAACGGGCTGCGGGACCAGTTTTCATATCACTACCGTTTGAGTTCTTGTGCTGTGTGGATACTCCT
CCCGACACAAAGCCGCTCCATCAGCCAGCAGTCGTCTAATCCAGAGACCCCGGATCGGGGTACCAACATG
GTGAGCAAGGGCGAGGAGCTGTTCACCGGGGTGGTGCCCATCCTGGTCGAGCTGGACGGCGACGTAAACG
GCCACAAGTTCAGCGTGTCCGGCGAGGGCGAGGGCGATGCCACCTACGGCAAGCTGACCCTGAAGTTCAT
CTGCACCACCGGCAAGCTGCCCGTGCCCTGGCCCACCCTCGTGACCACCCTGACCTACGGCGTGCAGTGC
TTCAGCCGCTACCCCGACCACATGAAGCAGCACGACTTCTTCAAGTCCGCCATGCCCGAAGGCTACGTCC
AGGAGCGCACCATCTTCTTCAAGGACGACGGCAACTACAAGACCCGCGCCGAGGTGAAGTTCGAGGGCGA
CACCCTGGTGAACCGCATCGAGCTGAAGGGCATCGACTTCAAGGAGGACGGCAACATCCTGGGGCACAAG
CTGGAGTACAACTACAACAGCCACAACGTCTATATCATGGCCGACAAGCAGAAGAACGGCATCAAGGTGA
ACTTCAAGATCCGCCACAACATCGAGGACGGCAGCGTGCAGCTCGCCGACCACTACCAGCAGAACACCCC
CATCGGCGACGGCCCCGTGCTGCTGCCCGACAACCACTACCTGAGCACCCAGTCCGCCCTGAGCAAAGAC
CCCAACGAGAAGCGCGATCACATGGTCCTGCTGGAGTTCGTGACCGCCGCCGGGATCACTCTCGGCATGG
ACGAGCTGTACAAGCCAAGCTTGAATTCATTAATTAAGATGAACGTAGAGAGCCAACTGAAGACACCGCC
AACGCACATTCGAAATCTGGTCAAGCACGTGAACAAGCGAAATTTTAATGAGAGCAGCGAGCAAATAAAT
CAGTTCGTTAAAGAGCACGGCCTGGAAGCGGATCGCAGCAGCCTGCGCCACCTGTTCTCCGTGATCAACT
TCAGCGATCTCGTGCCATCAGTTACGGTCCAGCTGCAGGCGAAGCTCCTGGGCATCCAGTTGGAGCGTCA
GCTTCACAGTTCATCGTTTGTGTCCAACATCTGCTACGCTTTTGACCAGTTCTTCGCCAGCAACCAGAAG
TCCCTGAAGCCTGTTGCGGTAGCGGATCTCGTTGGCCAGGTCGCCCGACTGACCGGCATCAACAAGGTTT
GTGAGTGCGTCTTTGCCTTGGCCTTGACCCACTCCTCGTACACAGAACTCAAACATTCTGCCAGGAACAA
CCTAAAAGGTAGCCTCAGCGAACTTATAGACTCTTACTTGGGTAATAAAGGCACCGGCCCAGCCGACAGC
GGTCTCCGGGAGATCTCCTTCGATCTACTGCAGTATTTGCTGTGCTGCCTTAGCGAGTACGTACAACCGC
AGGTGGAAGCACAGTTTTTGATCAAGCTTCGTGAGGAGTTTCCGCGCCAGGCGGTACCGCTGGTTCTAGC
GCCGTTCCTTTACGGCTGATCTAGAGGGCCCGCGGTTCGAAGGTAAGCCTATCCCTAACCCTCTCCTCGG
TCTCGATTCTACGCGTACCGGTCATCATCACCATCACCATTGAGTTTAAACCCGCTGATCAGCCTCGACT
GTGCCTTCTAAGGCCTGAGCTCGCTGATCAGCCTCGATCGAGGATCCAGACATGATAAGATACATTGATG
AGTTTGGACAAACCACAACTAGAATGCAGTGAAAAAAATGCTTTATTTGTGAAATTTGTGATGCTATTGC
TTTATTTGTAACCATTATAAGCTGCAATAAACAAGTTAACAACAACAATTGCATTCATTTTATGTTTCAG
GTTCAGGGGGAGGTGTGGGAGGTTTTTTAAAGCAAGTAAAACCTCTACAAATGTGGTATGGCTGATTATG
ATCAGTCGACCGATGCCCTTGAGAGCCTTCAACCCAGTCAGCTCCTTCCGGTGGGCGCGGGGCATGACTA
TCGTCGCCGCACTTATGACTGTCTTCTTTATCATGCAACTCGTAGGACAGGTGCCGGCAGCGCTCTGGGT
CATTTTCGGCGAGGACCGCTTTCGCTGGAGCGCGACGATGATCGGCCTGTCGCTTGCGGTATTCGGAATC
TTGCACGCCCTCGCTCAAGCCTTCGTCACTGGTCCCGCCACCAAACGTTTCGGCGAGAAGCAGGCCATTA
TCGCCGGCATGGCGGCCGACGCGCTGGGCTACGTCTTGCTGGCGTTCGCGACGCGAGGCTGGATGGCCTT
CCCCATTATGATTCTTCTCGCTTCCGGCGGCATCGGGATGCCCGCGTTGCAGGCCATGCTGTCCAGGCAG
GTAGATGACGACCATCAGGGACAGCTTCAAGGATCGCTCGCGGCTCTTACCAGCCAGCAAAAGGCCAGGA
ACCGTAAAAAGGCCGCGTTGCTGGCGTTTTTCCATAGGCTCCGCCCCCCTGACGAGCATCACAAAAATCG
ACGCTCAAGTCAGAGGTGGCGAAACCCGACAGGACTATAAAGATACCAGGCGTTTCCCCCTGGAAGCTCC
CTCGTGCGCTCTCCTGTTCCGACCCTGCCGCTTACCGGATACCTGTCCGCCTTTCTCCCTTCGGGAAGCG
TGGCGCTTTCTCAATGCTCACGCTGTAGGTATCTCAGTTCGGTGTAGGTCGTTCGCTCCAAGCTGGGCTG
TGTGCACGAACCCCCCGTTCAGCCCGACCGCTGCGCCTTATCCGGTAACTATCGTCTTGAGTCCAACCCG
GTAAGACACGACTTATCGCCACTGGCAGCAGCCACTGGTAACAGGATTAGCAGAGCGAGGTATGTAGGCG
GTGCTACAGAGTTCTTGAAGTGGTGGCCTAACTACGGCTACACTAGAAGGACAGTATTTGGTATCTGCGC
TCTGCTGAAGCCAGTTACCTTCGGAAAAAGAGTTGGTAGCTCTTGATCCGGCAAACAAACCACCGCTGGT
AGCGGTGGTTTTTTTGTTTGCAAGCAGCAGATTACGCGCAGAAAAAAAGGATCTCAAGAAGATCCTTTGA
TCTTTTCTACGGGGTCTGACGCTCAGTGGAACGAAAACTCACGTTAAGGGATTTTGGTCATGAGATTATC
AAAAAGGATCTTCACCTAGATCCTTTTAAATTAAAAATGAAGTTTTAAATCAATCTAAAGTATATATGAG
TAAACTTGGTCTGACAGTTACCAATGCTTAATCAGTGAGGCACCTATCTCAGCGATCTGTCTATTTCGTT
CATCCATAGTTGCCTGACTCCCCGTCGTGTAGATAACTACGATACGGGAGGGCTTACCATCTGGCCCCAG
TGCTGCAATGATACCGCGAGACCCACGCTCACCGGCTCCAGATTTATCAGCAATAAACCAGCCAGCCGGA
AGGGCCGAGCGCAGAAGTGGTCCTGCAACTTTATCCGCCTCCATCCAGTCTATTAATTGTTGCCGGGAAG
CTAGAGTAAGTAGTTCGCCAGTTAATAGTTTGCGCAACGTTGTTGCCATTGCTGCAGGCATCGTGGTGTC
ACGCTCGTCGTTTGGTATGGCTTCATTCAGCTCCGGTTCCCAACGATCAAGGCGAGTTACATGATCCCCC
ATGTTGTGCAAAAAAGCGGTTAGCTCCTTCGGTCCTCCGATCGTTGTCAGAAGTAAGTTGGCCGCAGTGT
TATCACTCATGGTTATGGCAGCACTGCATAATTCTCTTACTGTCATGCCATCCGTAAGATGCTTTTCTGT
GACTGGTGAGTACTCAACCAAGTCATTCTGAGAATAGTGTATGCGGCGACCGAGTTGCTCTTGCCCGGCG
TCAACACGGGATAATACCGCGCCACATAGCAGAACTTTAAAAGTGCTCATCATTGGAAAACGTTCTTCGG
GGCGAAAACTCTCAAGGATCTTACCGCTGTTGAGATCCAGTTCGATGTAACCCACTCGTGCACCCAACTG
ATCTTCAGCATCTTTTACTTTCACCAGCGTTTCTGGGTGAGCAAAAACAGGAAGGCAAAATGCCGCAAAA
AAGGGAATAAGGGCGACACGGAAATGTTGAATACTCATACTCTTCCTTTTTCAATATTATTGAAGCATTT
ATCAGGGTTATTGTCTCATGAGCGGATACATATTTGAATGTATTTAGAAAAATAAACAAATAGGGGTTCC
GCGCACATTTCCCCGAAAAGTGCCACCTGACGTCTAAGAAACCATTATTATCATGACATTAACCTATAAA
AATAGGCGTATCACGAGGCCCTTTCGT
Features (pLannotate 1.2.2; 9 found; start..end, strand, type, name):
     56..2568    +  promoter       Ac5 promoter: Drosophila melanogaster actin 5C promoter
   2588..3304    +  CDS            EGFP: EGFP is a basic (constitutively fluorescent) green fluorescent protein published in 1996, derived from Aequorea victoria. It is reported to be a rapidly-maturing weak dimer with moderate acid sensitivity.
   4032..4073    +  CDS            V5 tag: epitope tag from simian virus 5
   4173..4307    -  polyA_signal   SV40 poly(A) signal: SV40 polyadenylation signal
   4330..4414    -  CDS            large T antigen (fragment): large T antigen from SV40 (simian virus 40)
   4415..4885    +  CDS            TcR (fragment): tetracycline efflux protein; tet; confers resistance to tetracycline
   4929..5517    -  rep_origin     ori: high-copy-number ColE1/pMB1/pBR322/pUC origin of replication
   5688..6548    -  CDS            AmpR: β-lactamase; bla; confers resistance to ampicillin, carbenicillin, and related antibiotics
   6549..6653    -  promoter       AmpR promoter: bla
