[The description below was written by a language model from this plasmid's Addgene catalogue record and pLannotate feature annotations shown in this document.]
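Description:
pAc5.1B-EGFP-DmNot1_1-226_R is a 6,747 nt insect expression plasmid for producing an EGFP-tagged N-terminal fragment of Drosophila melanogaster Not1, the scaffold subunit of the CCR4-NOT deadenylase complex. The catalogue lists the backbone as unknown, but the name and the annotated parts (actin 5C promoter, V5 epitope, SV40 polyadenylation signal) point to a pAc5.1-type vector. In bacteria it is maintained through a ColE1/pUC-family origin and selected with ampicillin via the bla gene and its own promoter. The annotation describes this origin type as high copy, whereas the catalogue lists the plasmid as low copy. Short fragments of a tetracycline resistance gene and of SV40 large T antigen are also detected. They appear to be backbone remnants rather than functional elements. No selectable marker for insect cells is annotated.

The expression cassette is driven by the strong constitutive Drosophila actin 5C promoter, followed immediately by the EGFP coding sequence. The Not1 insert itself is not annotated, but the roughly 700 nt gap between EGFP and the V5 tag is consistent with a fragment encoding residues 1-226, placed so that EGFP is fused at its N-terminus. The record notes one silent mutation relative to the NCBI reference transcript. Whether the downstream V5 tag is translated in frame or cut off by a stop codon is not stated. The meaning of the "_R" suffix is also not explained.

The construct comes from a study of how NOT10 and NOT11 dock onto the N-terminal domain of NOT1. It is suited to transient expression in Drosophila cultured cells, for example for localisation or GFP-based co-immunoprecipitation mapping of interactions.
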