Addgene plasmid #147416: pAc5.1B-EGFP-DmNot1_1-226_R
Purpose: Insect Expression of DmNot1_1-226
Depositing lab: Elisa Izaurralde. Depositing organization: Max Planck Institute for Developmental Biology. Publication: NOT10 and C2orf29/NOT11 form a conserved module of the CCR4-NOT complex that docks onto the NOT1 N-terminal domain. Bawankar P, Loh B, Wohlbold L, Schmidt S, Izaurralde E. RNA Biol. 2013 Feb;10(2):228-44. doi: 10.4161/rna.23018. Epub 2013 Jan 9. PubMed 23303381.
Backbone
  Vector backbone: Unknown
  Vector type: Insect Expression
Growth in bacteria
  Bacterial resistance: Ampicillin, 100 μg/mL
  Growth temperature: 37°C
  Growth strain: DH5alpha
  Copy number: Low Copy
Gene/Insert
  Gene/Insert name: DmNot1_1-226
  Species: D. melanogaster (fly)
  Mutation: 1 silent mutation compared to the sequence given by NCBI: NM_001103772.2.
  Entrez Gene: Not1 (a.k.a. Dmel_CG34407, CG1874, CG1884, CG34407, Dmel\CG34407, Dmel_CG1874, Dmel_CG1884, NOT, NOT1, anon-EST:Liang-1.29, anon-WO0118547.221, clone 1.29, not1)
  Cloning method: Unknown
Terms and licenses: Academic/Nonprofit Terms; Industry Terms: Not Available to Industry
Depositor comments: Plasmids from this collection were made available to the research community and donated after the lab closed. Please note that the sequence provided by the depositing laboratory may be theoretical/predicted or based on Sanger sequencing results. There may be discrepancies between sequencing results obtained by Addgene and the depositor sequence. If an Addgene verified sequence is not available, please contact before placing your order to request that our lab fully sequence the plasmid.
How to cite: pAc5.1B-EGFP-DmNot1_1-226_R was a gift from Elisa Izaurralde (Addgene plasmid # 147416 ; http://n2t.net/addgene:147416 ; RRID:Addgene_147416)
